Addgene plasmid #133931: pCI-Myc3-HPS4
Purpose: Expresses 3xMyc-HPS4 construct in mammalian cells
Depositing lab: Juan Bonifacino. Depositing organization: National Institute of Child Health and Human Development (NICHD). Publication: BLOC-3, a protein complex containing the Hermansky-Pudlak syndrome gene products HPS1 and HPS4. Martina JA, Moriyama K, Bonifacino JS. J Biol Chem. 2003 Aug 1;278(31):29376-84. doi: 10.1074/jbc.M301294200. Epub 2003 May 19. PubMed 12756248.
Backbone
  Vector backbone: pCINeo
  Backbone manufacturer: Promega
  Backbone size w/o insert (bp): 5472
  Total vector size (bp): 7707
  Vector type: Mammalian Expression
  Selectable markers: Neomycin (select with G418)
Growth in bacteria
  Bacterial resistance: Ampicillin, 100 μg/mL
  Growth temperature: 37°C
  Growth strain: DH5alpha
  Copy number: High Copy
Gene/Insert
  Gene/Insert name: HPS4
  Species: H. sapiens (human)
  Insert size (bp): 2235
  Mutation: Glutamic acid 229 to Glycine; Valine 552 to Methionine ; Histidine 606 to Tyrosine; Glutamine 625 to Histidine
  GenBank ID: NM_022081
  Entrez Gene: HPS4 (a.k.a. BLOC3S2, LE)
  Promoter: CMV I.E.
  Tag / fusion protein: 3xMyc tag (N terminal on insert)
  Cloning method: Restriction Enzyme; 5′ cloning site XhoI (not destroyed); 3′ cloning site EcoRI (not destroyed)
  Sequencing primers: 5′ CMV forward; 3′ SV40pA reverse
Terms and licenses: Academic/Nonprofit Terms; Industry Terms: Not Available to Industry
How to cite: pCI-Myc3-HPS4 was a gift from Juan Bonifacino (Addgene plasmid # 133931 ; http://n2t.net/addgene:133931 ; RRID:Addgene_133931)
