[The description below was written by a language model from this plasmid's Addgene catalogue record and pLannotate feature annotations shown in this document.]
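Description:
pCI-Myc3-HPS4 is a mammalian expression plasmid built on the Promega pCI-neo backbone, carrying human HPS4 fused at its N-terminus to three tandem Myc epitope tags. It is maintained in E. coli as a high-copy plasmid through a ColE1/pUC-type origin and selected with ampicillin via the β-lactamase gene. An f1 origin is also present, which would allow single-stranded DNA production. For selection in mammalian cells, a separate cassette places the neomycin phosphotransferase gene under the SV40 enhancer/early promoter with a synthetic polyadenylation signal, conferring G418 resistance.

The expression unit is driven by the human cytomegalovirus immediate-early enhancer and promoter, followed by the chimeric β-globin/immunoglobulin heavy chain intron, which generally improves transcript processing and expression. A T7 promoter lies just upstream of the coding region and could support in vitro transcription. The Myc tag (only partly recognised by the automated annotation) precedes the HPS4 open reading frame, which was cloned between XhoI and EcoRI sites and is terminated by the SV40 late polyadenylation signal.

The record notes four amino-acid differences from the reference sequence: E229G, V552M, H606Y and Q625H. It does not say whether these are natural variants or cloning changes. The sequenced record is about 20 nt longer than the catalogued total size.

HPS4 is a subunit of the BLOC-3 complex, which acts as a guanine nucleotide exchange factor for RAB32 and RAB38 in melanosome biogenesis. The construct allows transient or stable expression of epitope-tagged HPS4, for example for detection or immunoprecipitation with anti-Myc antibodies in studies of BLOC-3 assembly with HPS1.
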