Features (pLannotate 1.2.2; 20 found; start..end, strand, type, name):
     59..436     +  enhancer       CMV enhancer: human cytomegalovirus immediate early enhancer
    437..648     +  promoter       CMV promoter: human cytomegalovirus (CMV) immediate early promoter
    809..941     +  intron         chimeric intron: chimera between introns from human β-globin and immunoglobulin heavy chain genes
    986..1004    +  promoter       T7 promoter: promoter for bacteriophage T7 RNA polymerase
   1058..1087    +  CDS            3xMyc (fragment): 3 tandem Myc epitope tags
   1130..3253    +  CDS            HPS4: HPS4_HUMAN - Also known as KIAA1667. Experimental evidence at protein level: Swiss-Prot protein existence level 1. Component of the BLOC-3 complex, a complex that acts as a guanine exchange factor (GEF) for RAB32 and RAB38, promotes the exchange of GDP to GTP, converting them from an inactive GDP-bound form into an active GTP-bound form. The BLOC-3 complex plays an important role in the control of melanin production and melanosome biogenesis and promotes the membrane localization of RAB32 and RAB38 (PubMed:23084991). From Homo sapiens (Human).
   3315..3332    -  promoter       T3 promoter (fragment): promoter for bacteriophage T3 RNA polymerase
   3350..3471    -  polyA_signal   SV40 poly(A) signal: SV40 polyadenylation signal
   3494..3562    -  CDS            large T antigen (fragment): large T antigen from SV40 (simian virus 40)
   3586..3653    +  CDS            lacZα (fragment): LacZα fragment of β-galactosidase; lacZ fragment
   3657..4085    +  rep_origin     f1 ori (sequence partly withheld): f1 bacteriophage origin of replication; arrow indicates direction of (+) strand synthesis
   4113..4164    -  misc_feature   bom (fragment): basis of mobility region from pBR322
   4229..4586    +  promoter       SV40 promoter: SV40 enhancer and early promoter
   4637..5428    +  CDS            neo: KKA2_KLEPN - Also known as kan, nptII. Experimental evidence at protein level: Swiss-Prot protein existence level 1. Resistance to kanamycin, neomycin, paromomycin, ribostamycin, butirosin and gentamicin B. From Klebsiella pneumoniae.
   5495..5543    +  polyA_signal   poly(A) signal: synthetic polyadenylation signal
   5563..5617    -  misc_feature   bom (fragment): basis of mobility region from pBR322
   5719..5754    -  CDS            rop (fragment): Rop protein, which maintains plasmids at low copy number; rop
   5849..5953    +  promoter       AmpR promoter: bla
   5954..6814    +  CDS            AmpR: β-lactamase; bla; confers resistance to ampicillin, carbenicillin, and related antibiotics
   6985..7573    +  rep_origin     ori: high-copy-number ColE1/pMB1/pBR322/pUC origin of replication
>Addgene plasmid #133931 | pCI-Myc3-HPS4 | addgene full sequence | sequence record 263302 | Addgene NGS Result
TCTATATCATAATATGTACATTTATATTGGCTCATGTCCAATATGACCGCCATGTTGGCATTGATTATTG
ACTAGTTATTAATAGTAATCAATTACGGGGTCATTAGTTCATAGCCCATATATGGAGTTCCGCGTTACAT
AACTTACGGTAAATGGCCCGCCTGGCTGACCGCCCAACGACCCCCGCCCATTGACGTCAATAATGACGTA
TGTTCCCATAGTAACGCCAATAGGGACTTTCCATTGACGTCAATGGGTGGAGTATTTACGGTAAACTGCC
CACTTGGCAGTACATCAAGTGTATCATATGCCAAGTCCGCCCCCTATTGACGTCAATGACGGTAAATGGC
CCGCCTGGCATTATGCCCAGTACATGACCTTACGGGACTTTCCTACTTGGCAGTACATCTACGTATTAGT
CATCGCTATTACCATGGTGATGCGGTTTTGGCAGTACACCAATGGGCGTGGATAGCGGTTTGACTCACGG
GGATTTCCAAGTCTCCACCCCATTGACGTCAATGGGAGTTTGTTTTGGCACCAAAATCAACGGGACTTTC
CAAAATGTCGTAACAACTGCGATCGCCCGCCCCGTTGACGCAAATGGGCGGTAGGCGTGTACGGTGGGAG
GTCTATATAAGCAGAGCTCGTTTAGTGAACCGTCAGATCACTAGAAGCTTTATTGCGGTAGTTTATCACA
GTTAAATTGCTAACGCAGTCAGTGCTTCTGACACAACAGTCTCGAACTTAAGCTGCAGTGACTCTCTTAA
GGTAGCCTTGCAGAAGTTGGTCGTGAGGCACTGGGCAGGTAAGTATCAAGGTTACAAGACAGGTTTAAGG
AGACCAATAGAAACTGGGCTTGTCGAGACAGAGAAGACTCTTGCGTTTCTGATAGGCACCTATTGGTCTT
ACTGACATCCACTTTGCCTTTCTCTCCACAGGTGTCCACTCCCAGTTCAATTACAGCTCTTAAGGCTAGA
GTACTTAATACGACTCACTATAGGCTAGCCTCGAGGCCACCATGGAGCAGAAGCTGATCTCCGAAGAGGA
CCTCGGCGAACAGAAACTCATCTCTGAGGAAGATCTGATGGGGGAACAGAAGCTGATTTCCGAGGAAGAC
CTGGAATTCATGGCCACCTCTACCTCCACAGAGGCAAAGTCAGCCTCGTGGTGGAATTATTTTTTTCTTT
ATGATGGTTCCAAGGTAAAGGAAGAAGGCGATCCAACAAGAGCTGGCATTTGTTACTTTTATCCTTCCCA
GACCCTGCTAGACCAACAGGAGTTGCTTTGTGGACAGATTGCTGGAGTTGTCCGCTGTGTTTCTGACATT
TCTGACTCTCCTCCTACTCTTGTTCGTCTGAGAAAACTGAAGTTTGCCATAAAAGTTGATGGAGATTACC
TTTGGGTGCTGGGCTGTGCTGTGGAGCTCCCTGATGTCAGCTGCAAGCGGTTTCTGGATCAGCTAGTTGG
ATTCTTTAATTTTTACAATGGACCTGTTTCCCTAGCTTATGAGAACTGTTCTCAGGAAGAACTGAGCACG
GAGTGGGACACCTTCATCGAGCAAATTCTGAAAAACACCAGTGATCTGCATAAGATTTTCAATTCCCTCT
GGAACTTGGACCAAACTAAAGTGGAGCCCCTGTTGTTGCTGAAGGCAGCCCGCATTCTGCAGACCTGCCA
GCGCTCGCCTCACATTCTCGCTGGCTGCATCCTCTATAAAGGACTGATTGTCAGCACCCAACTCCCGCCC
TCCCTCACCGCCAAGGTCCTGCTTCACCGAACAGCACCTCAGGAGCAGAGACTCCCTACGGGAGGGGATG
CCCCGCAGGAACATGGAGCGGCATTGCCCCCGAATGTCCAGATTATCCCTGTTTTTGTGACCAAAGAGGA
AGCCATTAGTCTCCACGAGTTCCCGGTGGAACAGATGACAAGGTCTCTAGCATCTCCAGCAGGACTCCAG
GATGGTTCAGCCCAGCACCATCCAAAGGGTGGGAGCACATCTGCCCTGAAAGAAAACGCCACTGGCCATG
TGGAATCCATGGCCTGGACCACCCCAGATCCCACATCCCCTGACGAAGCTTGTCCAGATGGCAGGAAGGA
GAACGGATGCTTGTCTGGCCATGATCTGGAGAGCATCAGGCCCGCAGGACTGCACAACTCTGCCAGGGGT
GAGGTTCTTGGCCTCAGCTCCTCCCTGGGGAAGGAACTAGTCTTTCTCCAAGAAGAACTCGACTTGTCTG
AAATCCACATTCCAGAGGCTCAGGAAGTGGAAATGGCCTCAGGTCATTTTGCCTTCCTACATGTGCCTGT
TCCAGATGGCAGGGCTCCTTACTGCAAGGCATCTCTCAGCGCCTCCAGCAGCCTGGAACCCACGCCTCCT
GAGGACACAGCCATCAGCAGCTTGCGCCCTCCCTCTGCTCCTGAGATGCTGACCCAGCATGGAGCCCAAG
AGCAGGTCGAAGACCATCCTGGCCATAGCAGCCAAGCCCCCATTCCCAGAGCAGACCCTCTCCCCAGAAG
GACCCGCAGGCCCTTGTTATTGCCTCGCTTAGATCCAGGACAGAGAGGAAACAAGCTTCCCACGGGGGAA
CAAGGCCTGGATGAGGATGTTGATGGGGTCTGTGAAAGCCACGCAGCCCCTGGTCTGGAATGCAGTTCAG
GCTCAGCAAACTGTCAGGGTGCTGGCCCCTCTGCAGATGGAATCAGCTCCAGGCTGACACCAGCAGAGTC
CTGCATGGGGCTCGTGAGGATGAATCTCTACACTCACTGCGTCAAAGGGCTGATGCTGTCCCTGCTGGCT
GAGGAGCCGCTGCTGGGAGACAGCGCAGCCATAGAGGAAGTGTACCACAGCAGCCTGGCTTCACTGAATG
GGCTGGAAGTCCACCTGAAAGAGACGCTGCCCAGGGATGAGGCAGCCTCCACGAGCAGCACCTACAACTT
CACATATTACGACCGCATTCAGAGCTTGCTGATGGCAAACCTGCCGCAGGTGGCCACCCCGCATGATCGC
CGCTTCCTCCAGGCCGTCAGCCTGATGCATAGCGAATTTGCCCAGCTGCCCGCGCTTTATGAAATGACTG
TCAGAAATGCCTCCACGGCTGTGTACGCCTGTTGCAACCCCATCCAGGAGACATATTTCCAGCAGCTGGC
ACCTGCAGCACGGAGCTCCGGCTTCCCAAACCCTCAGGATGGCGCCTTCAGCCTCTCCGGCAAAGCAAAG
CAGAAGCTGCTGAAGCACGGGGTGAACTTGCTCTGACCGGGGGAAGGGCGAATTCACGCGTGGTACCTCT
AGAGTCGACCCGGGCGGCCGCTTCCCTTTAGTGAGGGTTAATGCTTCGAGCAGACATGATAAGATACATT
GATGAGTTTGGACAAACCACAACTAGAATGCAGTGAAAAAAATGCTTTATTTGTGAAATTTGTGATGCTA
TTGCTTTATTTGTAACCATTATAAGCTGCAATAAACAAGTTAACAACAACAATTGCATTCATTTTATGTT
TCAGGTTCAGGGGGAGATGTGGGAGGTTTTTTAAAGCAAGTAAAACCTCTACAAATGTGGTAAAATCCGA
TAAGGATCGATCCGGGCTGGCGTAATAGCGAAGAGGCCCGCACCGATCGCCCTTCCCAACAGTTGCGCAG
CCTGAATGGCGAATGG
[124 nt withheld, positions 3657-3780]
C
[91 nt withheld, positions 3782-3872]
A
[49 nt withheld, positions 3874-3922]
CCTTTGACGTTGGAGTCCACGTTCTTT
[37 nt withheld, positions 3950-3986]
ACCCTATCTCGGTCTATTCTTTTGATTTATAAGGGATTTTGCCGATTTCGGCCTATTGGTTAAAAAATGA
GCTGATTTAACAAAAATTTAACGCGAATTTTAACAAAATATTAACGCTTACAATTTCCTGATGCGGTATT
TTCTCCTTACGCATCTGTGCGGTATTTCACACCGCATACGCGGATCTGCGCAGCACCATGGCCTGAAATA
ACCTCTGAAAGAGGAACTTGGTTAGGTACCTTCTGAGGCGGAAAGAACCAGCTGTGGAATGTGTGTCAGT
TAGGGTGTGGAAAGTCCCCAGGCTCCCCAGCAGGCAGAAGTATGCAAAGCATGCATCTCAATTAGTCAGC
AACCAGGTGTGGAAAGTCCCCAGGCTCCCCAGCAGGCAGAAGTATGCAAAGCATGCATCTCAATTAGTCA
GCAACCATAGTCCCGCCCCTAACTCCGCCCATCCCGCCCCTAACTCCGCCCAGTTCCGCCCATTCTCCGC
CCCATGGCTGACTAATTTTTTTTATTTATGCAGAGGCCGAGGCCGCCTCGGCCTCTGAGCTATTCCAGAA
GTAGTGAGGAGGCTTTTTTGGAGGCCTAGGCTTTTGCAAAAAGCTTGATTCTTCTGACACAACAGTCTCG
AACTTAAGGCTAGAGCCACCATGATTGAACAAGATGGATTGCACGCAGGTTCTCCGGCCGCTTGGGTGGA
GAGGCTATTCGGCTATGACTGGGCACAACAGACAATCGGCTGCTCTGATGCCGCCGTGTTCCGGCTGTCA
GCGCAGGGGCGCCCGGTTCTTTTTGTCAAGACCGACCTGTCCGGTGCCCTGAATGAACTGCAGGACGAGG
CAGCGCGGCTATCGTGGCTGGCCACGACGGGCGTTCCTTGCGCAGCTGTGCTCGACGTTGTCACTGAAGC
GGGAAGGGACTGGCTGCTATTGGGCGAAGTGCCGGGGCAGGATCTCCTGTCATCTCACCTTGCTCCTGCC
GAGAAAGTATCCATCATGGCTGATGCAATGCGGCGGCTGCATACGCTTGATCCGGCTACCTGCCCATTCG
ACCACCAAGCGAAACATCGCATCGAGCGAGCACGTACTCGGATGGAAGCCGGTCTTGTCGATCAGGATGA
TCTGGACGAAGAGCATCAGGGGCTCGCGCCAGCCGAACTGTTCGCCAGGCTCAAGGCGCGCATGCCCGAC
GGCGAGGATCTCGTCGTGACCCATGGCGATGCCTGCTTGCCGAATATCATGGTGGAAAATGGCCGCTTTT
CTGGATTCATCGACTGTGGCCGGCTGGGTGTGGCGGACCGCTATCAGGACATAGCGTTGGCTACCCGTGA
TATTGCTGAAGAGCTTGGCGGCGAATGGGCTGACCGCTTCCTCGTGCTTTACGGTATCGCCGCTCCCGAT
TCGCAGCGCATCGCCTTCTATCGCCTTCTTGACGAGTTCTTCTGAGCGGGACTCTGGGGTTCGAAATGAC
CGACCAAGCGACGCCCAACCTGCCATCACGATGGCCGCAATAAAATATCTTTATTTTCATTACATCTGTG
TGTTGGTTTTTTGTGTGAATCGATAGCGATAAGGATCCGCGTATGGTGCACTCTCAGTACAATCTGCTCT
GATGCCGCATAGTTAAGCCAGCCCCGACACCCGCCAACACCCGCTGACGCGCCCTGACGGGCTTGTCTGC
TCCCGGCATCCGCTTACAGACAAGCTGTGACCGTCTCCGGGAGCTGCATGTGTCAGAGGTTTTCACCGTC
ATCACCGAAACGCGCGAGACGAAAGGGCCTCGTGATACGCCTATTTTTATAGGTTAATGTCATGATAATA
ATGGTTTCTTAGACGTCAGGTGGCACTTTTCGGGGAAATGTGCGCGGAACCCCTATTTGTTTATTTTTCT
AAATACATTCAAATATGTATCCGCTCATGAGACAATAACCCTGATAAATGCTTCAATAATATTGAAAAAG
GAAGAGTATGAGTATTCAACATTTCCGTGTCGCCCTTATTCCCTTTTTTGCGGCATTTTGCCTTCCTGTT
TTTGCTCACCCAGAAACGCTGGTGAAAGTAAAAGATGCTGAAGATCAGTTGGGTGCACGAGTGGGTTACA
TCGAACTGGATCTCAACAGCGGTAAGATCCTTGAGAGTTTTCGCCCCGAAGAACGTTTTCCAATGATGAG
CACTTTTAAAGTTCTGCTATGTGGCGCGGTATTATCCCGTATTGACGCCGGGCAAGAGCAACTCGGTCGC
CGCATACACTATTCTCAGAATGACTTGGTTGAGTACTCACCAGTCACAGAAAAGCATCTTACGGATGGCA
TGACAGTAAGAGAATTATGCAGTGCTGCCATAACCATGAGTGATAACACTGCGGCCAACTTACTTCTGAC
AACGATCGGAGGACCGAAGGAGCTAACCGCTTTTTTGCACAACATGGGGGATCATGTAACTCGCCTTGAT
CGTTGGGAACCGGAGCTGAATGAAGCCATACCAAACGACGAGCGTGACACCACGATGCCTGTAGCAATGG
CAACAACGTTGCGCAAACTATTAACTGGCGAACTACTTACTCTAGCTTCCCGGCAACAATTAATAGACTG
GATGGAGGCGGATAAAGTTGCAGGACCACTTCTGCGCTCGGCCCTTCCGGCTGGCTGGTTTATTGCTGAT
AAATCTGGAGCCGGTGAGCGTGGGTCTCGCGGTATCATTGCAGCACTGGGGCCAGATGGTAAGCCCTCCC
GTATCGTAGTTATCTACACGACGGGGAGTCAGGCAACTATGGATGAACGAAATAGACAGATCGCTGAGAT
AGGTGCCTCACTGATTAAGCATTGGTAACTGTCAGACCAAGTTTACTCATATATACTTTAGATTGATTTA
AAACTTCATTTTTAATTTAAAAGGATCTAGGTGAAGATCCTTTTTGATAATCTCATGACCAAAATCCCTT
AACGTGAGTTTTCGTTCCACTGAGCGTCAGACCCCGTAGAAAAGATCAAAGGATCTTCTTGAGATCCTTT
TTTTCTGCGCGTAATCTGCTGCTTGCAAACAAAAAAACCACCGCTACCAGCGGTGGTTTGTTTGCCGGAT
CAAGAGCTACCAACTCTTTTTCCGAAGGTAACTGGCTTCAGCAGAGCGCAGATACCAAATACTGTTCTTC
TAGTGTAGCCGTAGTTAGGCCACCACTTCAAGAACTCTGTAGCACCGCCTACATACCTCGCTCTGCTAAT
CCTGTTACCAGTGGCTGCTGCCAGTGGCGATAAGTCGTGTCTTACCGGGTTGGACTCAAGACGATAGTTA
CCGGATAAGGCGCAGCGGTCGGGCTGAACGGGGGGTTCGTGCACACAGCCCAGCTTGGAGCGAACGACCT
ACACCGAACTGAGATACCTACAGCGTGAGCTATGAGAAAGCGCCACGCTTCCCGAAGGGAGAAAGGCGGA
CAGGTATCCGGTAAGCGGCAGGGTCGGAACAGGAGAGCGCACGAGGGAGCTTCCAGGGGGAAACGCCTGG
TATCTTTATAGTCCTGTCGGGTTTCGCCACCTCTGACTTGAGCGTCGATTTTTGTGATGCTCGTCAGGGG
GGCGGAGCCTATGGAAAAACGCCAGCAACGCGGCCTTTTTACGGTTCCTGGCCTTTTGCTGGCCTTTTGC
TCACATGGCTCGACAGATCTTCAATATTGGCCATTAGCCATATTATTCATTGGTTATATAGCATAAATCA
ATATTGGCTATTGGCCATTGCATACGTTGTA
