>Addgene plasmid #133931 | pCI-Myc3-HPS4 | depositor partial sequence | sequence record 257516 | Insert
ACTAGAAGCTTTATTGCGGTAGTTTATCACAGTTAANTTGCTAACGCAGTCAGTGCTTCTGACACAACAG
TCTCGAACTTAAGCTGCAGTGACTCTCTTAAGGTAGCCTTGCAGAAGTTGGTCGTGAGGCACTGGGCAGG
TAAGTATCAAGGTTACAAGACAGGTTTAAGGAGACCAATAGAAACTGGGCTTGTCGAGACAGAGAAGACT
CTTGCGTTTCTGATAGGCACCTATTGGTCTTACTGACATCCACTTTGCCTTTCTCTCCACAGGTGTCCAC
TCCCAGTTCAATTACAGCTCTTAAGGCTAGAGTACTTAATACGACTCACTATAGGCTAGCCTCGAGGCCA
CCATGGAGCAGAAGCTGATCTCCGAAGAGGACCTCGGCGAACAGAAACTCATCTCTGAGGAAGATCTGAT
GGGGGAACAGAAGCTGATTTCCGAGGAAGACCTGGAATTCATGGCCACCTCTACCTCCACAGAGGCAAAG
TCAGCCTCGTGGTGGAATTATTTTTTTCTTTATGATGGTTCCAAGGTAAAGGAAGAAGGCGATCCAACAA
GAGCTGGCATTTGTTACTTTTATCCTTCCCAGACCCTGCTAGACCAACAGGAGTTGCTTTGTGGACAGAT
TGCTGGAGTTGTCCGCTGTGTTTCTGACATTTCTGACTCTCCTCCTACTCTTGTTCGTCTGAGAAAACTG
AAGTTTGCCATAAAAGTTGATGGAGATTACCTTTGGGTGCTGGGCTGTGCTGTGGAGCTCCCTGATGTCA
GCTGCAAGCGGTTTCTGGATCAGCTAGTTGGATTCTTTAATTTTTACAATGGACCTGTTTCCCTAGCTTA
TGAGAACTGTTCTCAGGAAGAACTGAGCACGGAGTGGGACACCTTCATCGAGCAAATTCTGAAAAACACC
AGTGATCTGCATAAGATTTTCAATTCCCTCTGGAACTTGGACCAAACTAAAGTGGAGCCCCTGTTGTTGC
TGAAGGCAGCCCGCATTCTGCAGACCTGCCAGCGCTCGCCTCACATTCTCGCTGGCTGCATCCTCTATAA
AGGACTGATTGTCAGCACCCAACTCCCGCCCTCCCTCACCGCCAAGGTCCTGCTTCACCGAACAGCACCT
CAGGAGCAGAGACTCCCTACGGGAGGGGATGCCCCGCAGGAACATGGAGCGGCATTGCCCCCGAATGTCC
AGATTATCCCTGTTTTTGTGACCAAAGAGGAAGCCATTAGTCTCCACGAGTTCCCGGTGGAACAGATGAC
AAGGTCTCTAGCATCTCCAGCAGGACTCCAGGATGGTTCAGCCCAGCACCATCCAAAGGGTGGGAGCACA
TCTGCCCTGAAAGAAAACGCCACTGGCCATGTGGAATCCATGGCCTGGACCACCCCAGATCCCACATCCC
CTGACGAAGCTTGTCCAGATGGCAGGAAGGAGAACGGATGCTTGTCTGGCCATGATCTGGAGAGCATCAG
GCCCGCAGGACTGCACAACTCTGCCAGGGGTGAGGTTCTTGGCCTCAGCTCCTCCCTGGGGAAGGAACTA
GTCTTTCTCCAAGAAGAACTCGACTTGTCTGAAATCCACATTCCAGAGGCTCAGGAAGTGGAAATGGCCT
CAGGTCATTTTGCCTTCCTACATGTGCCTGTTCCAGATGGCAGGGCTCCTTACTGCAAGGCATCTCTCAG
CGCCTCCAGCAGCCTGGAACCCACGCCTCCTGAGGACACAGCCATCAGCAGCTTGCGCCCTCCCTCTGCT
CCTGAGATGCTGACCCAGCATGGAGCCCAAGAGCAGGTCGAAGACCATCCTGGCCATAGCAGCCAAGCCC
CCATTCCCAGAGCAGACCCTCTCCCCAGAAGGACCCGCAGGCCCTTGTTATTGCCTCGCTTAGATCCAGG
ACAGAGAGGAAACAAGCTTCCCACGGGGGAACAAGGCCTGGATGAGGATGTTGATGGGGTCTGTGAAAGC
CACGCAGCCCCTGGTCTGGAATGCAGTTCAGGCTCAGCAAACTGTCAGGGTGCTGGCCCCTCTGCAGATG
GAATCAGCTCCAGGCTGACACCAGCAGAGTCCTGCATGGGGCTCGTGAGGATGAATCTCTACACTCACTG
CGTCAAAGGGCTGATGCTGTCCCTGCTGGCTGAGGAGCCGCTGCTGGGAGACAGCGCAGCCATAGAGGAA
GTGTACCACAGCAGCCTGGCTTCACTGAATGGGCTGGAAGTCCACCTGAAAGAGACGCTGCCCAGGGATG
AGGCAGCCTCCACGAGCAGCACCTACAACTTCACATATTACGACCGCATTCAGAGCTTGCTGATGGCAAA
CCTGCCGCAGGTGGCCACCCCGCATGATCGCCGCTTCCTCCAGGCCGTCAGCCTGATGCATAGCGAATTT
GCCCAGCTGCCCGCGCTTTATGAAATGACTGTCAGAAATGCCTCCACGGCTGTGTACGCCTGTTGCAACC
CCATCCAGGAGACATATTTCCAGCAGCTGGCACCTGCAGCACGGAGCTCCGGCTTCCCAAACCCTCAGGA
TGGCGCCTTCAGCCTCTCCGGCAAAGCAAAGCAGAAGCTGCTGAAGCACGGGGTGAACTTGCTCTGACCG
GGGGAAGGGCGAATTCACGCGTGGTACCTCTAGAGTCGACCCGGGCGGCCGCTTCCCTTTAGTG
